Addgene plasmid #180284: pYTK-DN3
Purpose: Spacer cassette (TU2)
Depositing lab: Andreas Milias-Argeitis. Depositing organization: University of Groningen. Publication: A user-friendly and streamlined protocol for CRISPR/Cas9 genome editing in budding yeast. Novarina D, Koutsoumpa A, Milias-Argeitis A. STAR Protoc. 2022 Jun 10;3(2):101358. doi: 10.1016/j.xpro.2022.101358. eCollection 2022 Jun 17. PubMed 35712010.
Backbone
  Vector backbone: pYTK095
  Backbone size w/o insert (bp): 1874
  Total vector size (bp): 2278
  Vector type: Bacterial Expression
Growth in bacteria
  Bacterial resistance: Ampicillin, 100 μg/mL
  Growth temperature: 37°C
  Growth strain: DH5alpha
  Copy number: High Copy
Gene/Insert
  Gene/Insert name: ConL1 - Spacer - ConR2
  Species: Synthetic
  Insert size (bp): 404
  Cloning method: Restriction Enzyme; 5′ cloning site BsmBI (destroyed during cloning); 3′ cloning site BsmBI (destroyed during cloning)
  Sequencing primers: 5′ acggggtcatcacggctcatc; 3′ ggctcacgtcttatttggg
Resource information
  A portion of this plasmid was derived from a plasmid made by: A Highly-characterized Yeast Toolkit for Modular, Multi-part Assembly. Lee ME, DeLoache, WC A, Cervantes B, Dueber, JE. ACS Synthetic Biology 2015 DOI: 10.1021/sb500366v
Terms and licenses: Academic/Nonprofit Terms; Industry Terms: Not Available to Industry
Depositor comments: This plasmid was obtained via Golden Gate assembly of plasmids: pYTK003 + pYTK048 + pYTK068 + pYTK095
How to cite: pYTK-DN3 was a gift from Andreas Milias-Argeitis (Addgene plasmid # 180284 ; http://n2t.net/addgene:180284 ; RRID:Addgene_180284)
