[The description below was written by a language model from this plasmid's Addgene catalogue record and pLannotate feature annotations shown in this document.]
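Description:
pYTK-DN3 is a small (about 2.3 kb) bacterial cloning plasmid built within the modular Yeast Toolkit (YTK) Golden Gate system. It serves as a "spacer cassette" occupying the second transcription-unit position (TU2) in multigene assemblies. It is based on the pYTK095 backbone, which supplies the only elements found by automated annotation: a high-copy ColE1/pUC-type origin of replication and a β-lactamase gene with its native bla promoter, giving propagation and ampicillin selection in E. coli. No yeast origin, yeast selectable marker or expression promoter is annotated, so although it is catalogued as a bacterial expression vector it functions as an assembly intermediate rather than something that expresses a product.

The payload is a 404 bp synthetic insert described as ConL1 – Spacer – ConR2, made by Golden Gate assembly of three toolkit part plasmids (a left connector, a spacer part and a right connector) into pYTK095. The record lists BsmBI sites as the cloning junctions, destroyed during cloning. The insert is not picked up in the feature table, which covers only the backbone elements. In the YTK scheme, ConL and ConR assembly connectors flank each cassette and define the overhangs that set the order in which cassettes are joined into a multigene plasmid. A cassette carrying ConL1 and ConR2 therefore fits the slot after the first unit and before the third. With a non-coding spacer in place of a promoter–gene–terminator unit, it acts as a placeholder that bridges that position when no real transcription unit is needed there. The plasmid was deposited with a streamlined CRISPR/Cas9 genome-editing protocol for budding yeast, but the record does not detail its exact role in that workflow.
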