Features (pLannotate 1.2.2; 3 found; start..end, strand, type, name):
    400..1260    -  CDS            AmpR: β-lactamase; bla; confers resistance to ampicillin, carbenicillin, and related antibiotics
   1261..1365    -  promoter       AmpR promoter: bla
   1468..2056    +  rep_origin     ori: high-copy-number ColE1/pMB1/pBR322/pUC origin of replication
>Addgene plasmid #180284 | pYTK-DN3 | addgene full sequence | sequence record 356077 | Addgene NGS Result
ACCTAAGCCTGTGAGAGAAGCAGACACCCGACAGATCAAGGCAGTTACGTCTCACCAAACCAGATGTCAA
CACAGCTACAACGACTAGAGATCTATGTGAGGATCCTAACTCGAGATCGAGCTGGATGTGAGACGATAAA
TCGCAGCCAAGTGAGTGAATAGATGACGCACCACGGTCAGACACGGCCACATCGTATCTCACAGGAGCAA
GCGCGATAGGAGCACTCACACATAGTACGGTGATCCGCTGACTCCTTTGCCCAAATAAGACGTGAGCCAC
TAGTGCACTGCAGTACAGCGGCCGCGATTATCAAAAAGGATCTTCACCTAGATCCTTTTAAATTAAAAAT
GAAGTTTTAAATCAATCTAAAGTATATATGAGTAAACTTGGTCTGACAGTTACCAATGCTTAATCAGTGA
GGCACCTATCTCAGCGATCTGTCTATTTCGTTCATCCATAGTTGCCTGACTCCCCGTCGTGTAGATAACT
ACGATACGGGAGGGCTTACCATCTGGCCCCAGTGCTGCAATGATACCGCGGGACCCACGCTCACCGGCTC
CAGATTTATCAGCAATAAACCAGCCAGCCGGAAGGGCCGAGCGCAGAAGTGGTCCTGCAACTTTATCCGC
CTCCATCCAGTCTATTAATTGTTGCCGGGAAGCTAGAGTAAGTAGTTCGCCAGTTAATAGTTTGCGCAAC
GTTGTTGCCATTGCTACAGGCATCGTGGTGTCACGCTCGTCGTTTGGTATGGCTTCATTCAGCTCCGGTT
CCCAACGATCAAGGCGAGTTACATGATCCCCCATGTTGTGCAAAAAAGCGGTTAGCTCCTTCGGTCCTCC
GATCGTTGTCAGAAGTAAGTTGGCCGCAGTGTTATCACTCATGGTTATGGCAGCACTGCATAATTCTCTT
ACTGTCATGCCATCCGTAAGATGCTTTTCTGTGACTGGTGAGTACTCAACCAAGTCATTCTGAGAATAGT
GTATGCGGCGACCGAGTTGCTCTTGCCCGGCGTCAATACGGGATAATACCGCGCCACATAGCAGAACTTT
AAAAGTGCTCATCATTGGAAAACGTTCTTCGGGGCGAAAACTCTCAAGGATCTTACCGCTGTTGAGATCC
AGTTCGATGTAACCCACTCGTGCACCCAACTGATCTTCAGCATCTTTTACTTTCACCAGCGTTTCTGGGT
GAGCAAAAACAGGAAGGCAAAATGCCGCAAAAAAGGGAATAAGGGCGACACGGAAATGTTGAATACTCAT
ACTCTTCCTTTTTCAATATTATTGAAGCATTTATCAGGGTTATTGTCTCATGAGCGGATACATATTTGAA
TGTATTTAGAAAAATAAACAAATAGGGGTTCCGCGCACATTTCCCCGAAAAGTGCCACCTGTCATGACCA
AAATCCCTTAACGTGAGTTTTCGTTCCACTGAGCGTCAGACCCCGTAGAAAAGATCAAAGGATCTTCTTG
AGATCCTTTTTTTCTGCGCGTAATCTGCTGCTTGCAAACAAAAAAACCACCGCTACCAGCGGTGGTTTGT
TTGCCGGATCAAGAGCTACCAACTCTTTTTCCGAAGGTAACTGGCTTCAGCAGAGCGCAGATACCAAATA
CTGTTCTTCTAGTGTAGCCGTAGTTAGGCCACCACTTCAAGAACTCTGTAGCACCGCCTACATACCTCGC
TCTGCTAATCCTGTTACCAGTGGCTGCTGCCAGTGGCGATAAGTCGTGTCTTACCGGGTTGGACTCAAGA
CGATAGTTACCGGATAAGGCGCAGCGGTCGGGCTGAACGGGGGGTTCGTGCACACAGCCCAGCTTGGAGC
GAACGACCTACACCGAACTGAGATACCTACAGCGTGAGCTATGAGAAAGCGCCACGCTTCCCGAAGGGAG
AAAGGCGGACAGGTATCCGGTAAGCGGCAGGGTCGGAACAGGAGAGCGCACGAGGGAGCTTCCAGGGGGA
AACGCCTGGTATCTTTATAGTCCTGTCGGGTTTCGCCACCTCTGACTTGAGCGTCGATTTTTGTGATGCT
CGTCAGGGGGGCGGAGCCTATGGAAAAACGCCAGCAACGCGGCCTTTTTACGGTTCCTGGCCTTTTGCTG
GCCTTTTGCTCACATGTTCTTTCCTGCGTTATCCCCTGATTCTGTGGATAACCGTGCGGCCGCCCCTGAA
TTCGCATCTAGAACGGGGTCATCACGGCTCATCATGCGCCAAACAAATGTGTGCAATACACGCTCGGATG
ACTGCATGATGACCGCACTGACTGGGGACAGCAGATCC
